>Addgene plasmid #197762 | pMC-9-NbHSP-11 | addgene full sequence | sequence record 391126 | Addgene NGS Result
GTCAGTGAGCGAGGAAGCGGAAGAGCGCCCAATACGCAAACCGCCTCTCCCCGCGCGTTGGCCGATTCAT
TAATCACTCTGTGGTCTCAGCTTACTGAGGAAATATATAGACAAATTAAGTTTGGTTCTATGAGTTCTAA
TTTGGACTTAAGAGTTGTTTGAAATTCTATTTTATAGTGATGCTTATAATGTATTTGGACTGTTTTCTGC
TGTGTGTAAGACCTTTTGGTCTGTGAACTGGAAACATACATGAATAAATTTCTTTGAATTTACTGGAATT
TTTGCATCAACAAAAGAAAAATTGAAGTTACTAACTTGTAAATGGAACAATTGTAATGTTAAAGGATATA
AATATCTTAATATAGTGCGATACGAATCACACGAATGCAAGACTTTCTCTCTCTGCTCCCGCTCATGCTC
TCGGTGCATGTTAGCTAAATATACATCGGTGCATCCATGGCAGGAGCATGAGGACGGGGATGAGGAAGGG
AGTGAGGAGGGCCAAAAGAAGTACACATAGTTTCCTTTGGGAGCGAATTCCGCTTGAGACCACGAAGTGG
CTCTTCAGTGGACGAAAGGGCCTCGTGATACGCCTATTTTTATAGGTTAATGTCATGATAATAATGGTTT
CTTAGACGTCAGGTGGCACTTTTCGGGGAAATGTGCGCGGAACCCCTATTTGTTTATTTTTCTAAATACA
TTCAAATATGTATCCGCTCATGAGACAATAACCCTGATAAATGCTTCAATAATATTGAAAAAGGAAGAGT
ATGCGCTCACGCAACTGGTCCAGAACCTTGACCGAACGCAGCGGTGGTAACGGCGCAGTGGCGGTTTTCA
TGGCTTGTTATGACTGTTTTTTTTTGGGGTACAGTCTATGCCTCGGGCATCCAAGCAGCAAGCGCGTTAC
GCCGTGGGTCGATGTTTGATGTTATGGAGCAGCAACGATGTTACGCAGCAGGGCAGTCGCCCTAAAACAA
AGTTAAACATCATGAGGGAAGCGGTGATCGCCGAAGTATCGACTCAACTATCAGAGGTAGTTGGCGTCAT
CGAGCGCCATCTCGAACCGACGTTGCTGGCCGTACATTTGTACGGCTCCGCAGTGGATGGCGGCCTGAAG
CCACACAGCGATATTGATTTGCTGGTTACGGTGACCGTAAGGCTTGATGAAACAACGCGGCGAGCTTTGA
TCAACGACCTTTTGGAAACTTCGGCTTCCCCTGGAGAGAGCGAGATTCTCCGCGCTGTAGAAGTCACCAT
TGTTGTGCACGACGACATCATTCCGTGGCGTTATCCAGCTAAGCGCGAACTGCAATTTGGAGAATGGCAG
CGCAATGACATTCTTGCAGGTATCTTCGAGCCAGCCACGATCGACATTGATCTGGCTATCTTGCTGACAA
AAGCAAGAGAACATAGCGTTGCCTTGGTAGGTCCAGCGGCGGAGGAACTCTTTGATCCGGTTCCTGAACA
GGATCTATTTGAGGCGCTAAATGAAACCTTAACGCTATGGAACTCGCCGCCCGACTGGGCTGGCGATGAG
CGAAATGTAGTGCTTACGTTGTCCCGCATTTGGTACAGCGCAGTAACCGGCAAAATCGCGCCGAAGGATG
TCGCTGCCGACTGGGCAATGGAGCGCCTGCCGGCCCAGTATCAGCCCGTCATACTTGAAGCTAGACAGGC
TTATCTTGGACAAGAAGAAGATCGCTTGGCCTCGCGCGCAGATCAGTTGGAAGAATTTGTCCATTACGTA
AAAGGCGAGATCACCAAGGTAGTCGGCAAATAACTGTCAGACCAAGTTTACTCATATATACTTTAGATTG
ATTTAAAACTTCATTTTTAATTTAAAAGGATCTAGGTGAAGATCCTTTTTGATAATCTCATGACCAAAAT
CCCTTAACGTGAGTTTTCGTTCCACTGAGCGTCAGACCCCGTAGAAAAGATCAAAGGATCTTCTTGAGAT
CCTTTTTTTCTGCGCGTAATCTGCTGCTTGCAAACAAAAAAACCACCGCTACCAGCGGTGGTTTGTTTGC
CGGATCAAGAGCTACCAACTCTTTTTCCGAAGGTAACTGGCTTCAGCAGAGCGCAGATACCAAATACTGT
TCTTCTAGTGTAGCCGTAGTTAGGCCACCACTTCAAGAACTCTGTAGCACCGCCTACATACCTCGCTCTG
CTAATCCTGTTACCAGTGGCTGCTGCCAGTGGCGATAAGTCGTGTCTTACCGGGTTGGACTCAAGACGAT
AGTTACCGGATAAGGCGCAGCGGTCGGGCTGAACGGGGGGTTCGTGCACACAGCCCAGCTTGGAGCGAAC
GACCTACACCGAACTGAGATACCTACAGCGTGAGCTATGAGAAAGCGCCACGCTTCCCGAAGGGAGAAAG
GCGGACAGGTATCCGGTAAGCGGCAGGGTCGGAACAGGAGAGCGCACGAGGGAGCTTCCAGGGGGAAACG
CCTGGTATCTTTATAGTCCTGTCGGGTTTCGCCACCTCTGACTTGAGCGTCGATTTTTGTGATGCTCGTC
AGGGGGGCGGAGCCTATGGAAAAACGCCAGCAACGCGGCCTTTTTACGGTTCCTGGCCTTTTGCTGGCCT
TTTGCTCACATGTTCTTTCCTGCGTTATCCCCTGATTCTGTGGATAACCGTATTACCGCCTTTGAGTGAG
CTGATACCGCTCGCCGCAGCCGAACGACCGAGCGCAGCGA
Features (pLannotate 1.2.2; 7 found; start..end, strand, type, name):
      1..23      +  rep_origin     RSF ori (fragment): Plasmids containing the RSF 1030 origin of replication can be propagated in E. coli cells that contain additional plasmids with compatible origins.
     25..74      +  CDS            lacI (fragment): lac repressor; lacI; The lac repressor binds to the lac operator to inhibit transcription in E. coli. This inhibition can be relieved by adding lactose or isopropyl-β-D-thiogalactopyranoside (IPTG).
    666..770     +  promoter       AmpR promoter: bla
    761..841     -  CDS            int (fragment): INT2_ECOLX - Protein inferred from homology: Swiss-Prot protein existence level 3. Putative integrase believed to be involved in the insertion of antibiotic resistance genes into plasmids and transposons. From Escherichia coli.
    929..985     +  CDS            GmR (fragment): gentamycin acetyltransferase; aacC1; confers resistance to gentamycin
    992..1780    +  CDS            aadA: S3AD_ECOLX - Experimental evidence at protein level: Swiss-Prot protein existence level 1. Mediates bacterial resistance to the antibiotics streptomycin and spectinomycin. From Escherichia coli.
   1954..2542    +  rep_origin     ori: high-copy-number ColE1/pMB1/pBR322/pUC origin of replication
