[The description below was written by a language model from this plasmid's Addgene catalogue record and pLannotate feature annotations shown in this document.]
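Description:
pMC-9-NbHSP-11 is a small (about 2.7 kb) Level 0 part plasmid in the Phytobrick/MoClo modular cloning format, belonging to a vector toolkit and parts library built for plant genome engineering. It derives from the self-made acceptor backbone pMC-9-ccdB-11. The name suggests that the part took the place of a ccdB counter-selection cassette between the positions numbered 9 and 11, although the record lists the cloning sites as unknown. The plasmid is maintained in E. coli from a high-copy ColE1/pUC-type origin. Selection is with spectinomycin, conferred by an aadA aminoglycoside adenylyltransferase gene that lies downstream of an annotated AmpR (bla) promoter.

The payload is a 447 bp terminator from a Nicotiana benthamiana gene designated HSP. The automated feature table does not annotate this element, but the unannotated stretch between the short leading fragments and the AmpR promoter is about the right size to hold it. The remaining hits are short fragments of an RSF origin, lacI, an integron integrase and a gentamicin resistance gene. These are most likely remnants or partial matches in the sequence flanking the resistance cassette rather than functional parts. Although catalogued as a plant expression vector, the plasmid has no promoter or coding sequence for plants and no plant-selectable marker in the record. It acts as a donor of a 3' regulatory module, which is combined with promoter and coding-sequence parts in hierarchical MoClo assembly to build complete transcription units, where the terminator provides transcript termination and 3' end processing in plant cells.
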