Addgene plasmid #197762: pMC-9-NbHSP-11
Purpose: Phytobrick (MoClo) Level 0 Part
Depositing lab: Daniel Voytas. Depositing organization: University of Minnesota. Publication: An extensible vector toolkit and parts library for advanced engineering of plant genomes. Chamness JC, Kumar J, Cruz AJ, Rhuby E, Holum MJ, Cody JP, Tibebu R, Gamo ME, Starker CG, Zhang F, Voytas DF. Plant Genome. 2023 Mar 9:e20312. doi: 10.1002/tpg2.20312. PubMed 36896468.
Backbone
  Vector backbone: pMC-9-ccdB-11
  Backbone manufacturer: Self-made
  Vector type: Plant Expression
Growth in bacteria
  Bacterial resistance: Spectinomycin, 50 μg/mL
  Growth temperature: 37°C
  Growth strain: DH5alpha
  Copy number: High Copy
Gene/Insert
  Gene/Insert name: NbHSP terminator
  Species: Nicotiana benthamiana
  Insert size (bp): 447
  Cloning method: Restriction Enzyme; 5′ cloning site Unknown (unknown if destroyed)
Terms and licenses: Academic/Nonprofit Terms; Industry Terms: Not Available to Industry
Depositor comments: Please visit https://doi.org/10.1101/2022.10.15.511792 for bioRxiv preprint.
How to cite: pMC-9-NbHSP-11 was a gift from Daniel Voytas (Addgene plasmid # 197762 ; http://n2t.net/addgene:197762 ; RRID:Addgene_197762)
